Addgene plasmid #210918: pFBOH-MHL_ATG16L2:321-619
Purpose: Insect expression of human ATG16L2 fragment A321 to Q619. N-terminal 6X His tag with TEV cleavage.
Depositing lab: Cheryl Arrowsmith. Depositing organization: University of Toronto. Publication: A Target Class Ligandability Evaluation of WD40 Repeat-Containing Proteins. Ackloo S, Li F, Szewczyk M, Seitova A, Loppnau P, Zeng H, Xu J, Ahmad S, Arnautova YA, Baghaie AJ, Beldar S, Bolotokova A, Centrella PA, Chau I, Clark MA, Cuozzo JW, Dehghani-Tafti S, Disch JS, Dong A, Dumas A, Feng JA, Ghiabi P, Gibson E, Gilmer J, Goldman B, Green SR, Guie MA, Guilinger JP, Harms N, Herasymenko O, Houliston S, Hutchinson A, Kearnes S, Keefe AD, Kimani SW, Kramer T, Kutera M, Kwak HA, Lento C, Li Y, Liu J, Loup J, Machado RAC, Mulhern CJ, Perveen S, Righetto GL, Riley P, Shrestha S, Sigel EA, Silva M, Sintchak MD, Slakman BL, Taylor RD, Thompson J, Torng W, Underkoffler C, von Rechenberg M, Walsh RT, Watson I, Wilson DJ, Wolf E, Yadav M, Yazdi AK, Zhang J, Zhang Y, Santhakumar V, Edwards AM, Barsyte-Lovejoy D, Schapira M, Brown PJ, Halabelian L, Arrowsmith CH. J Med Chem. 2025 Jan 23;68(2):1092-1112. doi: 10.1021/acs.jmedchem.4c02010. Epub 2024 Nov 4. PubMed 39495097.
Backbone
  Vector backbone: pFBOH-MHL
  Backbone manufacturer: pFASTBac1 Modified
  Vector type: Insect Expression
  Selectable markers: Gentamicin
Growth in bacteria
  Bacterial resistance: Ampicillin, 100 μg/mL
  Growth temperature: 37°C
  Growth strain: DH5alpha
  Copy number: High Copy
Gene/Insert
  Gene/Insert name: ATG16L2:A321-Q619
  Species: H. sapiens (human)
  Insert size (bp): 897
  Mutation: wild type
  Entrez Gene: ATG16L2 (a.k.a. ATG16B, WDR80)
  Promoter: Polyhedrin
  Tag / fusion protein: MHHHHHHSSGRENLYFQG (N terminal on insert)
  Cloning method: Ligation Independent Cloning
  Sequencing primers: 5′ tattccggattattcataccg; 3′ ctctacaaatgtggtatggc
Resource information
  A portion of this plasmid was derived from a plasmid made by: Mammalian Gene Collection (BC137489)
Terms and licenses: Academic/Nonprofit Terms; Industry Terms: Not Available to Industry
Depositor comments: 5' Cloning Site: BseRI (destroyed), 3' Cloning Site: BseRI (destroyed).
How to cite: pFBOH-MHL_ATG16L2:321-619 was a gift from Cheryl Arrowsmith (Addgene plasmid # 210918 ; http://n2t.net/addgene:210918 ; RRID:Addgene_210918)
