[The description below was written by a language model from this plasmid's Addgene catalogue record and pLannotate feature annotations shown in this document.]
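Description:
pFBOH-MHL_ATG16L2:321-619 is a baculovirus transfer (donor) plasmid for insect-cell expression of a fragment of human ATG16L2, built in pFBOH-MHL, a modified pFastBac1 backbone. It is maintained in E. coli through a high-copy ColE1/pUC-type origin with ampicillin resistance (β-lactamase), and it also carries an f1 phage origin. The expression cassette and a gentamicin acetyltransferase gene sit between the Tn7R and Tn7L ends of a mini-Tn7 element. In pFastBac-type systems this arrangement allows the cassette to be transposed into a baculovirus shuttle genome (bacmid) in a suitable E. coli host, with gentamicin selecting for the transposed segment. The resulting recombinant bacmid is then used to generate virus that infects insect cells.

The payload is an 897 bp wild-type coding segment for residues A321 to Q619 of ATG16L2 (also known as ATG16B or WDR80), derived from a Mammalian Gene Collection clone and inserted by ligation-independent cloning at BseRI sites that were destroyed in the process. Transcription is driven by the strong, very late polyhedrin promoter of Autographa californica nucleopolyhedrovirus and terminated by an SV40 polyadenylation signal. The protein carries an N-terminal 6xHis tag followed by a TEV protease recognition site, so it can be captured by metal-affinity chromatography and the tag then cleaved off. The short "capTEV" hit in the feature table corresponds to this His/TEV region, and the small large T antigen and lacZα fragments appear to be backbone remnants. The associated publication concerns the ligandability of WD40 repeat-containing proteins, consistent with using this construct to produce recombinant protein for that kind of study.
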