Features (pLannotate 1.2.2; 16 found; start..end, strand, type, name):
    655..683     -  promoter       Pc promoter: intI1 (promoter lies within the coding sequence); class 1 integron promoter
    661..1008    -  CDS            YPR2_ECOLX (fragment): Protein predicted: Swiss-Prot protein existence level 4. From Escherichia coli.
   1035..1126    +  promoter       polyhedrin promoter: polh from Autographa californica; promoter for the baculovirus polyhedrin gene
   1183..1201    +  CDS            capTEV™ (fragment): composite tag for in vivo biotinylation, TEV protease cleavage, and 6xHis tagging
   1236..2132    +  CDS            ATG16L2 (fragment): A16L2_HUMAN - Also known as WDR80. Experimental evidence at protein level: Swiss-Prot protein existence level 1. May play a role in regulating epithelial homeostasis in an ATG16L1-dependent manner. From Homo sapiens (Human).
   2164..2247    +  CDS            large T antigen (fragment): large T antigen from SV40 (simian virus 40)
   2270..2404    +  polyA_signal   SV40 poly(A) signal: SV40 polyadenylation signal
   2433..2598    -  mobile_element Tn7L: mini-Tn7 element (left end of the Tn7 transposon) Tn7
   2761..2777    +  CDS            lacZα (fragment): LacZα fragment of β-galactosidase; lacZ fragment
   2782..3236    +  rep_origin     f1 ori (sequence partly withheld): f1 bacteriophage origin of replication; arrow indicates direction of (+) strand synthesis
   3262..3366    +  promoter       AmpR promoter: bla
   3367..4227    +  CDS            AmpR: β-lactamase; bla; confers resistance to ampicillin, carbenicillin, and related antibiotics
   4398..4986    +  rep_origin     ori: high-copy-number ColE1/pMB1/pBR322/pUC origin of replication
   5172..5223    -  misc_feature   bom (fragment): basis of mobility region from pBR322
   5291..5515    -  mobile_element Tn7R: mini-Tn7 element (right end of the Tn7 transposon) Tn7
   5582..485     -  CDS            GmR (across the origin): gentamycin acetyltransferase; aacC1; confers resistance to gentamycin
>Addgene plasmid #210918 | pFBOH-MHL_ATG16L2:321-619 | addgene full sequence | sequence record 426196 | Addgene NGS Result
ATGCCCAACTTTGTATAGAGAGCCACTGCGGGATCGTCACCGTAATCTGCTTGCACGTAGATCACATAAG
CACCAAGCGCGTTGGCCTCATGCTTGAGCAGATTGATGAGCGCGGTGGCAATGCCCTGCCTCCGGTGCTC
GCCGGAGACTGCGAGATCATAGATATAGATCTCACTACGCGGCTGCTCAAACTTGGGCAGAACGTAAGCC
GCGAGAGCGCCAACAACCGCTTCTTGGTCGAAGGCAGCAAGCGCGATGAATGTCTTACTACGGAGCAAGT
TCCCGAGGTAATCGGAGTCCGGCTGATGTTGGGAGTAGGTGGCTACGTCTCCGAACTCACGACCGAAAAG
ATCAAGAGCAGCCCGCATGGATTTGACTTGGTCAGGGCCGAGCCTACATGTGCGAATGATGCCCATACTT
GAGCCACCTAACTTTGTTTTAGGGCGACTGCCCTGCTGCGTAACATCGTTGCTGCTCCATAACATCAAAC
ATCGACCCACGGCGTAACGCGCTTGCTGCTTGGATGCCCGAGGCATAGACTGTACAAAAAAACAGTCATA
ACAAGCCATGAAAACCGCCACTGCGCCGTTACCACCGCTGCGTTCGGTCAAGGTTCTGGACCAGTTGCGT
GAGCGCATACGCTACTTGCATTACAGTTTACGAACCGAACAGGCTTATGTCAACTGGGTTCGTGCCTTCA
TCCGTTTCCACGGTGTGCGTCACCCGGCAACCTTGGGCAGCAGCGAAGTCGAGGCATTTCTGTCCTGGCT
GGCGAACGAGCGCAAGGTTTCGGTCTCCACGCATCGTCAGGCATTGGCGGCCTTGCTGTTCTTCTACGGC
AAGGTGCTGTGCACGGATCTGCCCTGGCTTCAGGAGATCGGAAGACCTCGGCCGTCGCGGCGCTTGCCGG
TGGTGCTGACCCCGGATGAAGTGGTTCGCATCCTCGGTTTTCTGGAAGGCGAGCATCGTTTGTTCGCCCA
GGACTCTAGCTATAGTTCTAGTGGTTGGCTACGTATACTCCGGAATATTAATAGATCATGGAGATAATTA
AAATGATAACCATCTCGCAAATAAATAAGTATTTTACTGTTTTCGTAACAGTTTTGTAATAAAAAAACCT
ATAAATATTCCGGATTATTCATACCGTCCCACCATCGGGCGCGGATCTCGGTCCGAAAACCATGCATCAT
CATCATCATCACAGCAGCGGCAGAGAAAACTTGTATTTCCAGGGCGCTGCCCGACTTCCTACCCGGGCTC
AGGATGTGCTGGATGCCCACCTCTCTGAGGTCAATGCTGTTCGTTTTGGCCCCAACAGCAGCCTCCTGGC
CACTGGAGGGGCTGACCGCCTGATCCACCTCTGGAATGTTGTGGGAAGTCGCCTGGAGGCCAACCAGACC
CTGGAGGGAGCTGGTGGCAGCATCACCAGTGTGGACTTTGACCCCTCGGGCTACCAGGTTTTAGCAGCAA
CTTACAACCAGGCTGCCCAGCTCTGGAAGGTGGGGGAGGCACAGTCCAAGGAGACACTGTCTGGACACAA
GGATAAGGTGACAGCTGCCAAATTCAAGCTAACGAGGCACCAGGCAGTGACTGGGAGCCGCGACCGGACA
GTGAAGGAGTGGGACCTCGGCCGTGCCTATTGCTCCAGGACCATCAATGTCCTTTCCTACTGTAATGACG
TGGTGTGTGGGGACCATATCATCATTAGTGGCCACAATGACCAGAAGATCCGGTTCTGGGACAGCAGGGG
GCCCCACTGCACCCAGGTCATCCCTGTGCAGGGCCGGGTCACCTCCCTGAGCCTCAGCCACGACCAACTG
CACCTGCTCAGCTGTTCCCGAGACAACACACTCAAGGTCATCGACCTGCGTGTCAGCAACATCCGCCAGG
TGTTCAGGGCCGATGGCTTCAAGTGTGGTTCTGACTGGACCAAAGCTGTGTTCAGCCCGGACAGAAGCTA
TGCACTGGCAGGCTCCTGTGATGGGGCCCTTTACATCTGGGATGTGGACACCGGGAAACTGGAGAGCAGA
CTACAGGGACCCCATTGCGCTGCCGTCAACGCCGTGGCCTGGTGCTACTCCGGGAGCCACATGGTGAGCG
TGGACCAGGGCAGGAAGGTTGTGCTCTGGCAGTGATGACGAAGCTTGTCGAGAAGTACTAGAGGATCATA
ATCAGCCATACCACATTTGTAGAGGTTTTACTTGCTTTAAAAAACCTCCCACACCTCCCCCTGAACCTGA
AACATAAAATGAATGCAATTGTTGTTGTTAACTTGTTTATTGCAGCTTATAATGGTTACAAATAAAGCAA
TAGCATCACAAATTTCACAAATAAAGCATTTTTTTCACTGCATTCTAGTTGTGGTTTGTCCAAACTCATC
AATGTATCTTATCATGTCTGGATCTGATCACTGATATCGCCTAGGAGATCCGAACCAGATAAGTGAAATC
TAGTTCCAAACTATTTTGTCATTTTTAATTTTCGTATTAGCTTACGACGCTACACCCAGTTCCCATCTAT
TTTGTCACTCTTCCCTAAATAATCCTTAAAAACTCCATTTCCACCCCTCCCAGTTCCCAACTATTTTGTC
CGCCCACAGCGGGGCATTTTTCTTCCTGTTATGTTTTTAATCAAACATCCTGCCAACTCCATGTGACAAA
CCGTCATCTTCGGCTACTTTTTCTCTGTCACAGAATGAAAATTTTTCTGTCATCTCTTCGTTATTAATGT
TTGTAATTGACTGAATATCAACGCTTATTTGCAGCCTGAATGGCGAATGGG
[124 nt withheld, positions 2782-2905]
C
[91 nt withheld, positions 2907-2997]
A
[49 nt withheld, positions 2999-3047]
CCTTTGACGTTGGAGTCCACGTTCTT
[37 nt withheld, positions 3074-3110]
ACCCTATCTCGGTCTATTCTTTTGATTTATAAGGGATTTTGCCGATTTCGGCCTATTGGTTAAAAAATGA
GCTGATTTAACAAAAATTTAACGCGAATTTTAACAAAATATTAACGCTTACAATTTAGGTGGCACTTTTC
GGGGAAATGTGCGCGGAACCCCTATTTGTTTATTTTTCTAAATACATTCAAATATGTATCCGCTCATGAG
ACAATAACCCTGATAAATGCTTCAATAATATTGAAAAAGGAAGAGTATGAGTATTCAACATTTCCGTGTC
GCCCTTATTCCCTTTTTTGCGGCATTTTGCCTTCCTGTTTTTGCTCACCCAGAAACGCTGGTGAAAGTAA
AAGATGCTGAAGATCAGTTGGGTGCACGAGTGGGTTACATCGAACTGGATCTCAACAGCGGTAAGATCCT
TGAGAGTTTTCGCCCCGAAGAACGTTTTCCAATGATGAGCACTTTTAAAGTTCTGCTATGTGGCGCGGTA
TTATCCCGTATTGACGCCGGGCAAGAGCAACTCGGTCGCCGCATACACTATTCTCAGAATGACTTGGTTG
AGTACTCACCAGTCACAGAAAAGCATCTTACGGATGGCATGACAGTAAGAGAATTATGCAGTGCTGCCAT
AACCATGAGTGATAACACTGCGGCCAACTTACTTCTGACAACGATCGGAGGACCGAAGGAGCTAACCGCT
TTTTTGCACAACATGGGGGATCATGTAACTCGCCTTGATCGTTGGGAACCGGAGCTGAATGAAGCCATAC
CAAACGACGAGCGTGACACCACGATGCCTGTAGCAATGGCAACAACGTTGCGCAAACTATTAACTGGCGA
ACTACTTACTCTAGCTTCCCGGCAACAATTAATAGACTGGATGGAGGCGGATAAAGTTGCAGGACCACTT
CTGCGCTCGGCCCTTCCGGCTGGCTGGTTTATTGCTGATAAATCTGGAGCCGGTGAGCGTGGGTCTCGCG
GTATCATTGCAGCACTGGGGCCAGATGGTAAGCCCTCCCGTATCGTAGTTATCTACACGACGGGGAGTCA
GGCAACTATGGATGAACGAAATAGACAGATCGCTGAGATAGGTGCCTCACTGATTAAGCATTGGTAACTG
TCAGACCAAGTTTACTCATATATACTTTAGATTGATTTAAAACTTCATTTTTAATTTAAAAGGATCTAGG
TGAAGATCCTTTTTGATAATCTCATGACCAAAATCCCTTAACGTGAGTTTTCGTTCCACTGAGCGTCAGA
CCCCGTAGAAAAGATCAAAGGATCTTCTTGAGATCCTTTTTTTCTGCGCGTAATCTGCTGCTTGCAAACA
AAAAAACCACCGCTACCAGCGGTGGTTTGTTTGCCGGATCAAGAGCTACCAACTCTTTTTCCGAAGGTAA
CTGGCTTCAGCAGAGCGCAGATACCAAATACTGTTCTTCTAGTGTAGCCGTAGTTAGGCCACCACTTCAA
GAACTCTGTAGCACCGCCTACATACCTCGCTCTGCTAATCCTGTTACCAGTGGCTGCTGCCAGTGGCGAT
AAGTCGTGTCTTACCGGGTTGGACTCAAGACGATAGTTACCGGATAAGGCGCAGCGGTCGGGCTGAACGG
GGGGTTCGTGCACACAGCCCAGCTTGGAGCGAACGACCTACACCGAACTGAGATACCTACAGCGTGAGCT
ATGAGAAAGCGCCACGCTTCCCGAAGGGAGAAAGGCGGACAGGTATCCGGTAAGCGGCAGGGTCGGAACA
GGAGAGCGCACGAGGGAGCTTCCAGGGGGAAACGCCTGGTATCTTTATAGTCCTGTCGGGTTTCGCCACC
TCTGACTTGAGCGTCGATTTTTGTGATGCTCGTCAGGGGGGCGGAGCCTATGGAAAAACGCCAGCAACGC
GGCCTTTTTACGGTTCCTGGCCTTTTGCTGGCCTTTTGCTCACATGTTCTTTCCTGCGTTATCCCCTGAT
TCTGTGGATAACCGTATTACCGCCTTTGAGTGAGCTGATACCGCTCGCCGCAGCCGAACGACCGAGCGCA
GCGAGTCAGTGAGCGAGGAAGCGGAAGAGCGCCTGATGCGGTATTTTCTCCTTACGCATCTGTGCGGTAT
TTCACACCGCATAGACCAGCCGCGTAACCTGGCAAAATCGGTTACGGTTGAGTAATAAATGGATGCCCTG
CGTAAGCGGGTGTGGGCGGACAATAAAGTCTTAAACTGAACAAAATAGATCTAAACTATGACAATAAAGT
CTTAAACTAGACAGAATAGTTGTAAACTGAAATCAGTCCAGTTATGCTGTGAAAAAGCATACTGGACTTT
TGTTATGGCTAAAGCAAACTCTTCATTTTCTGAAGTGCAAATTGCCCGTCGTATTAAAGAGGGGCGTGGC
CAAGGGCATGGTAAAGACTATATTCGCGGCGTTGTGACAATTTACCGAACAACTCCGCGGCCGGGAAGCC
GATCTCGGCTTGAACGAATTGTTAGGTGGCGGTACTTGGGTCGATATCAAAGTGCATCACTTCTTCCCGT
