>Addgene plasmid #210918 | pFBOH-MHL_ATG16L2:321-619 | depositor partial sequence | sequence record 411316 | Insert sequence
GCTGCCCGACTTCCTACCCGGGCTCAGGATGTGCTGGATGCCCACCTCTCTGAGGTCAATGCTGTTCGTT
TTGGCCCCAACAGCAGCCTCCTGGCCACTGGAGGGGCTGACCGCCTGATCCACCTCTGGAATGTTGTGGG
AAGTCGCCTGGAGGCCAACCAGACCCTGGAGGGAGCTGGTGGCAGCATCACCAGTGTGGACTTTGACCCC
TCGGGCTACCAGGTTTTAGCAGCAACTTACAACCAGGCTGCCCAGCTCTGGAAGGTGGGGGAGGCACAGT
CCAAGGAGACACTGTCTGGACACAAGGATAAGGTGACAGCTGCCAAATTCAAGCTAACGAGGCACCAGGC
AGTGACTGGGAGCCGCGACCGGACAGTGAAGGAGTGGGACCTCGGCCGTGCCTATTGCTCCAGGACCATC
AATGTCCTTTCCTACTGTAATGACGTGGTGTGTGGGGACCATATCATCATTAGTGGCCACAATGACCAGA
AGATCCGGTTCTGGGACAGCAGGGGGCCCCACTGCACCCAGGTCATCCCTGTGCAGGGCCGGGTCACCTC
CCTGAGCCTCAGCCACGACCAACTGCACCTGCTCAGCTGTTCCCGAGACAACACACTCAAGGTCATCGAC
CTGCGTGTCAGCAACATCCGCCAGGTGTTCAGGGCCGATGGCTTCAAGTGTGGTTCTGACTGGACCAAAG
CTGTGTTCAGCCCGGACAGAAGCTATGCACTGGCAGGCTCCTGTGATGGGGCCCTTTACATCTGGGATGT
GGACACCGGGAAACTGGAGAGCAGACTACAGGGACCCCATTGCGCTGCCGTCAACGCCGTGGCCTGGTGC
TACTCCGGGAGCCACATGGTGAGCGTGGACCAGGGCAGGAAGGTTGTGCTCTGGCAG
